Addgene plasmid #111308: pRS316-SNU114
Purpose: pRS316-SNU114
Depositing lab: Christine Guthrie. Depositing organization: University of California, San Francisco (UCSF). Publication: Genetic analysis reveals a role for the C terminus of the Saccharomyces cerevisiae GTPase Snu114 during spliceosome activation. Brenner TJ, Guthrie C. Genetics. 2005 Jul;170(3):1063-80. doi: 10.1534/genetics.105.042044. Epub 2005 May 23. PubMed 15911574.
Backbone
  Vector backbone: pRS316
  Backbone size w/o insert (bp): 4887
  Total vector size (bp): 8000
  Vector type: Yeast Expression
  Selectable markers: URA3
Growth in bacteria
  Bacterial resistance: Ampicillin, 100 μg/mL
  Growth temperature: 37°C
  Growth strain: DH5alpha
  Copy number: Low Copy
Gene/Insert
  Gene/Insert name: SNU114 (alt names: GIN10; YKL173W)
  Species: S. cerevisiae (budding yeast)
  Insert size (bp): 3000
Terms and licenses: Academic/Nonprofit Terms; Industry Terms: Not Available to Industry
How to cite: pRS316-SNU114 was a gift from Christine Guthrie (Addgene plasmid # 111308 ; http://n2t.net/addgene:111308 ; RRID:Addgene_111308)
