[The description below was written by a language model from this plasmid's Addgene catalogue record and pLannotate feature annotations shown in this document.]
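Description:
pRS316-SNU114 is a yeast–E. coli shuttle plasmid built on the pRS316 centromeric backbone and carrying the Saccharomyces cerevisiae gene SNU114 (also known as GIN10, YKL173W). In yeast it is maintained through a CEN6/ARS element, which gives stable, low-copy, roughly single-copy inheritance. It is selected by the URA3 marker, expressed from its own promoter, which complements uracil auxotrophy and can be counterselected with 5-fluoroorotic acid. In bacteria the plasmid replicates from a ColE1/pUC-type origin and is selected with ampicillin via the β-lactamase gene. An f1 origin is also present, allowing single-stranded DNA production. The catalogue lists a total size of about 8 kb, while the sequenced record is 8,346 nt.

The insert sits in the polylinker region of the disrupted lacZα cassette, flanked by the T3 and T7 phage promoters. Its annotated SNU114 open reading frame is about 3 kb and encodes the GTP-binding component of the U5 snRNP that is required for pre-mRNA splicing. No yeast promoter or terminator is annotated for the insert. A few hundred base pairs of unannotated sequence lie on either side of the coding region and may be native genomic flanks, but the record does not state what drives expression. No epitope tags or reporters are annotated.

The associated publication is a genetic analysis of the Snu114 C terminus in spliceosome activation. A URA3-marked, 5-FOA-counterselectable centromeric copy of a wild-type gene would suit complementation or plasmid-shuffle experiments with snu114 alleles, although the record itself does not describe the specific use.
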