Features (pLannotate 1.2.2; 18 found; start..end, strand, type, name):
     63..84      +  protein_bind   CAP binding site: CAP binding activates transcription in the presence of cAMP. E. coli catabolite activator protein
     99..129     +  promoter       lac promoter: promoter for the E. coli lac operon
    137..153     +  protein_bind   lac operator: The lac repressor binds to the lac operator to inhibit transcription in E. coli. This inhibition can be relieved by adding lactose or isopropyl-β-D-thiogalactopyranoside (IPTG). lac repressor encoded by lacI
    198..216     +  promoter       T3 promoter: promoter for bacteriophage T3 RNA polymerase
    547..3570    +  CDS            SNU114: SN114_YEAST - Also known as GIN10. Experimental evidence at protein level: Swiss-Prot protein existence level 1. Component of the U5 snRNP complex required for pre-mRNA splicing. Binds GTP. From Saccharomyces cerevisiae (strain ATCC 204508 / S288c) (Baker's yeast).
   3808..3826    -  promoter       T7 promoter: promoter for bacteriophage T7 RNA polymerase
   3829..3986    +  CDS            lacZα (fragment): LacZα fragment of β-galactosidase; lacZ fragment
   3990..4418    +  rep_origin     f1 ori (sequence partly withheld): f1 bacteriophage origin of replication; arrow indicates direction of (+) strand synthesis
   4446..4497    -  misc_feature   bom (fragment): basis of mobility region from pBR322
   4576..5379    -  CDS            URA3: orotidine-5'-phosphate decarboxylase, required for uracil biosynthesis; S. cerevisiae URA3; yeast auxotrophic marker, counterselectable with 5-fluoroorotic acid (5-FOA)
   5380..5595    -  promoter       URA3 promoter: S. cerevisiae URA3
   5603..5652    -  misc_feature   bom (fragment): basis of mobility region from pBR322
   5754..5789    -  CDS            rop (fragment): Rop protein, which maintains plasmids at low copy number; rop
   5857..6360    -  misc_feature   CEN/ARS: S. cerevisiae CEN6 centromere fused to an autonomously replicating sequence
   6397..6501    +  promoter       AmpR promoter: bla
   6502..7362    +  CDS            AmpR: β-lactamase; bla; confers resistance to ampicillin, carbenicillin, and related antibiotics
   7533..8121    +  rep_origin     ori: high-copy-number ColE1/pMB1/pBR322/pUC origin of replication
   8304..50      +  CDS            lacI (fragment) (across the origin): lac repressor; lacI; The lac repressor binds to the lac operator to inhibit transcription in E. coli. This inhibition can be relieved by adding lactose or isopropyl-β-D-thiogalactopyranoside (IPTG).
>Addgene plasmid #111308 | pRS316-SNU114 | addgene full sequence | sequence record 217158 | Addgene NGS Result
CATTAATGCAGCTGGCACGACAGGTTTCCCGACTGGAAAGCGGGCAGTGAGCGCAACGCAATTAATGTGA
GTTAGCTCACTCATTAGGCACCCCAGGCTTTACACTTTATGCTTCCGGCTCGTATGTTGTGTGGAATTGT
GAGCGGATAACAATTTCACACAGGAAACAGCTATGACCATGATTACGCCAAGCTCGAAATTAACCCTCAC
TAAAGGGAACAAAAGCTGGTACCGGGCCCCCCTCGAGGTAGCGTATACTCTGGCATTTTTCATTTATTTG
ACTTATTTTTATTTATTTTATTGTACAATGGCAAACAAATACACGGACTGGTATGTTCTTCGTCAAATTG
ATGATCTGTTCTTTTGGCTTATCCTTATGGGATGATTAATGATTGTTAAAGCCTCATTGCGGAAATTTTA
ATGCCGGAAAGGCCTGAAAAATTTCAAAGTGGCAGAAAACAAGGCTTTGGGGCATTACTTGCCAACGGCT
GACGATTGCTAGCTGCTTTTACAGAAGCGATACACAATAGCTCCTAACATAGCAAAATGGAAGGTGACGA
TTTATTCGATGAGTTTGGAAATTTGATCGGAGTTGATCCTTTTGACTCGGATGAAGAAGAAAGTGTGCTG
GATGAGCAAGAACAATATCAAACCAATACGTTTGAGGGGAGCGGCAACAACAATGAGATTGAGAGCAGAC
AACTTACCTCGTTAGGAAGTAAAAAGGAACTTGGAATTTCCTTAGAGCACCCTTATGGTAAGGAAGTGGA
AGTATTAATGGAAACTAAGAACACACAGTCACCACAGACTCCACTGGTAGAGCCGGTTACAGAACGAACA
AAGTTGCAAGAGCATACAATTTTTACACAATTAAAAAAAAACATTCCGAAGACTAGATATAATCGAGACT
ATATGTTATCAATGGCTAACATTCCGGAGAGGATAATAAATGTTGGTGTCATTGGACCTCTTCACTCAGG
TAAGACCTCTTTGATGGATCTCCTAGTAATCGACTCACACAAACGCATACCAGATATGTCTAAGAATGTA
GAACTTGGATGGAAACCGCTAAGATACCTGGATAATTTGAAACAAGAGATTGACCGGGGTCTTTCCATTA
AACTTAATGGTTCCACTCTACTCTGCACCGATTTAGAATCCAAGTCTAGAATGATAAACTTTTTGGATGC
ACCAGGGCATGTTAATTTTATGGATGAAACGGCAGTCGCACTTGCAGCAAGTGATCTGGTTTTAATCGTG
ATAGATGTTGTAGAAGGTGTTACATTTGTGGTAGAGCAATTGATAAAACAAAGTATTAAAAATAATGTAG
CAATGTGTTTTGTTATAAATAAACTCGACAGATTGATTCTAGATTTAAAGTTGCCACCAATGGACGCATA
CTTGAAGTTAAATCATATAATTGCAAATATCAATTCCTTTACGAAGGGAAACGTGTTTTCACCAATAGAC
AATAACATAATATTTGCGTCTACAAAGCTGGGCTTCACATTCACTATCAAGGAATTTGTTTCTTATTATT
ACGCCCACTCCATACCTTCTTCTAAGATAGACGACTTTACCACAAGGCTATGGGGTAGCGTATATTACCA
TAAAGGTAATTTCAGGACAAAACCATTTGAAAATGTAGAGAAGTACCCGACTTTCGTTGAATTTATCCTC
ATCCCGCTTTATAAAATATTTTCCTACGCTTTATCTATGGAGAAAGATAAATTAAAGAATTTGTTAAGGT
CTAACTTTAGAGTTAATTTAAGTCAAGAGGCCCTCCAGTACGATCCGCAACCTTTTTTAAAACACGTTCT
ACAGTTAATATTTAGGCAACAAACCGGTCTTGTAGATGCGATAACCAGATGTTATCAACCATTTGAATTA
TTCGACAATAAGACAGCTCATCTTTCAATTCCAGGAAAATCTACACCAGAAGGCACTCTTTGGGCTCATG
TACTGAAAACTGTGGATTACGGTGGAGCAGAGTGGTCCCTTGTACGGATATACTCTGGACTTTTGAAGAG
AGGGGATACAGTACGTATACTTGATACATCACAATCTGAATCTCGCCAAAAAAGACAGTTGCATGATATC
TCAAAGACGGAAACCTCCAACGAAGATGAAGATGAAGATGACGAAACGCCTTCATGTGAGGTCGAAGAAA
TTGGCTTATTAGGTGGCAGATATGTCTATCCGGTTCATGAAGCACACAAAGGACAGATAGTATTAATAAA
AGGTATTTCAAGTGCATATATTAAATCCGCGACGTTGTACTCTGTAAAGAGTAAGGAGGACATGAAACAG
CTAAAATTTTTCAAACCTTTAGATTATATTACCGAGGCAGTTTTCAAAATTGTTCTTCAACCTTTACTGC
CAAGGGAATTACCCAAGTTATTGGATGCCCTGAACAAAATTTCGAAATACTACCCAGGCGTTATTATTAA
AGTTGAGGAATCTGGAGAACATGTAATACTAGGAAATGGAGAGCTGTATATGGACTGTTTGTTGTATGAT
CTAAGAGCGAGTTATGCAAAGATAGAAATTAAAATATCTGATCCTTTAACTGTTTTTTCTGAAAGTTGCT
CAAATGAATCGTTCGCTTCAATACCTGTAAGTAATTCGATATCTCGCCTTGGTGAGGAAAATTTACCAGG
TCTGTCGATTAGTGTAGCCGCTGAACCAATGGACTCTAAAATGATTCAGGATTTGAGCAGGAACACATTG
GGAAAGGGTCAAAACTGCTTGGATATTGACGGAATAATGGACAACCCAAGGAAACTATCCAAAATATTGA
GAACCGAGTATGGGTGGGATTCGTTGGCATCAAGAAACGTTTGGTCTTTTTATAATGGCAACGTGTTGAT
TAATGATACTTTGCCAGATGAAATCAGTCCTGAATTATTATCCAAATATAAGGAACAAATAATACAAGGA
TTTTACTGGGCTGTAAAAGAGGGGCCTTTGGCAGAAGAACCAATTTATGGTGTACAGTATAAATTGTTAT
CGATCTCAGTACCTTCCGACGTAAACATTGACGTTATGAAAAGTCAAATTATTCCGCTAATGAAAAAAGC
CTGTTACGTTGGCTTACTGACAGCAATCCCAATTTTATTGGAACCCATCTATGAAGTTGACATCACGGTC
CACGCCCCCTTGCTGCCAATAGTAGAGGAACTTATGAAGAAGAGACGTGGAAGCAGGATATACAAAACAA
TAAAAGTGGCAGGGACACCATTGTTGGAGGTTCGTGGACAAGTTCCGGTTATTGAATCTGCAGGATTCGA
GACAGATTTGAGATTATCTACGAATGGTCTTGGTATGTGTCAGCTGTACTTTTGGCACAAGATATGGAGG
AAGGTTCCTGGTGATGTTTTGGATAAAGATGCGTTTATTCCAAAATTGAAACCCGCACCTATCAACAGTT
TAAGTCGTGATTTCGTGATGAAAACAAGAAGGCGGAAGGGTATTTCTACAGGTGGATTTATGTCAAATGA
TGGTCCTACGCTTGAAAAGTATATAAGCGCTGAATTATACGCTCAATTAAGAGAAAATGGCTTAGTACCG
TGAAAATCTTGGCGCATAAGAATTAAGCAATATGTCCACAATATTTTTATTCAGCAGAATTTACATATGA
CTTCGTATTTAGTGATATAACTACTCATCGGGACTGAAAATTTTTTATTTCTGCCTAAATACAGATGAGA
TGAGCTTTATAGAATTTTACGCTGTTAAAAAGTTAAACGGTAACAAAGCACAGTTAGTTGAACAACGGTA
TATAGAGAATGGCGAGCTCCAATTCGCCCTATAGTGAGTCGTATTACAATTCACTGGCCGTCGTTTTACA
ACGTCGTGACTGGGAAAACCCTGGCGTTACCCAACTTAATCGCCTTGCAGCACATCCCCCTTTCGCCAGC
TGGCGTAATAGCGAAGAGGCCCGCACCGATCGCCCTTCCCAACAGTTGCGCAGCCTGAATGGCGAATGG
[124 nt withheld, positions 3990-4113]
C
[91 nt withheld, positions 4115-4205]
A
[49 nt withheld, positions 4207-4255]
CCTTTGACGTTGGAGTCCACGTTCTTT
[37 nt withheld, positions 4283-4319]
ACCCTATCTCGGTCTATTCTTTTGATTTATAAGGGATTTTGCCGATTTCGGCCTATTGGTTAAAAAATGA
GCTGATTTAACAAAAATTTAACGCGAATTTTAACAAAATATTAACGCTTACAATTTCCTGATGCGGTATT
TTCTCCTTACGCATCTGTGCGGTATTTCACACCGCATAGGGTAATAACTGATATAATTAAATTGAAGCTC
TAATTTGTGAGTTTAGTATACATGCATTTACTTATAATACAGTTTTTTAGTTTTGCTGGCCGCATCTTCT
CAAATATGCTTCCCAGCCTGCTTTTCTGTAACGTTCACCCTCTACCTTAGCATCCCTTCCCTTTGCAAAT
AGTCCTCTTCCAACAATAATAATGTCAGATCCTGTAGAGACCACATCATCCACGGTTCTATACTGTTGAC
CCAATGCGTCTCCCTTGTCATCTAAACCCACACCGGGTGTCATAATCAACCAATCGTAACCTTCATCTCT
TCCACCCATGTCTCTTTGAGCAATAAAGCCGATAACAAAATCTTTGTCGCTCTTCGCAATGTCAACAGTA
CCCTTAGTATATTCTCCAGTAGATAGGGAGCCCTTGCATGACAATTCTGCTAACATCAAAAGGCCTCTAG
GTTCCTTTGTTACTTCTTCTGCCGCCTGCTTCAAACCGCTAACAATACCTGGGCCCACCACACCGTGTGC
ATTCGTAATGTCTGCCCATTCTGCTATTCTGTATACACCCGCAGAGTACTGCAATTTGACTGTATTACCA
ATGTCAGCAAATTTTCTGTCTTCGAAGAGTAAAAAATTGTACTTGGCGGATAATGCCTTTAGCGGCTTAA
CTGTGCCCTCCATGGAAAAATCAGTCAAGATATCCACATGTGTTTTTAGTAAACAAATTTTGGGACCTAA
TGCTTCAACTAACTCCAGTAATTCCTTGGTGGTACGAACATCCAATGAAGCACACAAGTTTGTTTGCTTT
TCGTGCATGATATTAAATAGCTTGGCAGCAACAGGACTAGGATGAGTAGCAGCACGTTCCTTATATGTAG
CTTTCGACATGATTTATCTTCGTTTCCTGCAGGTTTTTGTTCTGTGCAGTTGGGTTAAGAATACTGGGCA
ATTTCATGTTTCTTCAACACTACATATGCGTATATATACCAATCTAAGTCTGTGCTCCTTCCTTCGTTCT
TCCTTCTGTTCGGAGATTACCGAATCAAAAAAATTTCAAGGAAACCGAAATCAAAAAAAAGAATAAAAAA
AAAATGATGAATTGAAAAGGTGGTATGGTGCACTCTCAGTACAATCTGCTCTGATGCCGCATAGTTAAGC
CAGCCCCGACACCCGCCAACACCCGCTGACGCGCCCTGACGGGCTTGTCTGCTCCCGGCATCCGCTTACA
GACAAGCTGTGACCGTCTCCGGGAGCTGCATGTGTCAGAGGTTTTCACCGTCATCACCGAAACGCGCGAG
ACGAAAGGGCCTCGTGATACGCCTATTTTTATAGGTTAATGTCATGATAATAATGGTTTCTTAGACGGAT
CGCTTGCCTGTAACTTACACGCGCCTCGTATCTTTTAATGATGGAATAATTTGGGAATTTACTCTGTGTT
TATTTATTTTTATGTTTTGTATTTGGATTTTAGAAAGTAAATAAAGAAGGTAGAAGAGTTACGGAATGAA
GAAAAAAAAATAAACAAAGGTTTAAAAAATTTCAACAAAAAGCGTACTTTACATATATATTTATTAGACA
AGAAAAGCAGATTAAATAGATATACATTCGATTAACGATAAGTAAAATGTAAAATCACAGGATTTTCGTG
TGTGGTCTTCTACACAGACAAGATGAAACAATTCGGCATTAATACCTGAGAGCAGGAAGAGCAAGATAAA
AGGTAGTATTTGTTGGCGATCCCCCTAGAGTCTTTTACATCTTCGGAAAACAAAAACTATTTTTTCTTTA
ATTTCTTTTTTTACTTTCTATTTTTAATTTATATATTTATATTAAAAAATTTAAATTATAATTATTTTTA
TAGCACGTGATGAAAAGGACCCAGGTGGCACTTTTCGGGGAAATGTGCGCGGAACCCCTATTTGTTTATT
TTTCTAAATACATTCAAATATGTATCCGCTCATGAGACAATAACCCTGATAAATGCTTCAATAATATTGA
AAAAGGAAGAGTATGAGTATTCAACATTTCCGTGTCGCCCTTATTCCCTTTTTTGCGGCATTTTGCCTTC
CTGTTTTTGCTCACCCAGAAACGCTGGTGAAAGTAAAAGATGCTGAAGATCAGTTGGGTGCACGAGTGGG
TTACATCGAACTGGATCTCAACAGCGGTAAGATCCTTGAGAGTTTTCGCCCCGAAGAACGTTTTCCAATG
ATGAGCACTTTTAAAGTTCTGCTATGTGGCGCGGTATTATCCCGTATTGACGCCGGGCAAGAGCAACTCG
GTCGCCGCATACACTATTCTCAGAATGACTTGGTTGAGTACTCACCAGTCACAGAAAAGCATCTTACGGA
TGGCATGACAGTAAGAGAATTATGCAGTGCTGCCATAACCATGAGTGATAACACTGCGGCCAACTTACTT
CTGACAACGATCGGAGGACCGAAGGAGCTAACCGCTTTTTTGCACAACATGGGGGATCATGTAACTCGCC
TTGATCGTTGGGAACCGGAGCTGAATGAAGCCATACCAAACGACGAGCGTGACACCACGATGCCTGTAGC
AATGGCAACAACGTTGCGCAAACTATTAACTGGCGAACTACTTACTCTAGCTTCCCGGCAACAATTAATA
GACTGGATGGAGGCGGATAAAGTTGCAGGACCACTTCTGCGCTCGGCCCTTCCGGCTGGCTGGTTTATTG
CTGATAAATCTGGAGCCGGTGAGCGTGGGTCTCGCGGTATCATTGCAGCACTGGGGCCAGATGGTAAGCC
CTCCCGTATCGTAGTTATCTACACGACGGGGAGTCAGGCAACTATGGATGAACGAAATAGACAGATCGCT
GAGATAGGTGCCTCACTGATTAAGCATTGGTAACTGTCAGACCAAGTTTACTCATATATACTTTAGATTG
ATTTAAAACTTCATTTTTAATTTAAAAGGATCTAGGTGAAGATCCTTTTTGATAATCTCATGACCAAAAT
CCCTTAACGTGAGTTTTCGTTCCACTGAGCGTCAGACCCCGTAGAAAAGATCAAAGGATCTTCTTGAGAT
CCTTTTTTTCTGCGCGTAATCTGCTGCTTGCAAACAAAAAAACCACCGCTACCAGCGGTGGTTTGTTTGC
CGGATCAAGAGCTACCAACTCTTTTTCCGAAGGTAACTGGCTTCAGCAGAGCGCAGATACCAAATACTGT
TCTTCTAGTGTAGCCGTAGTTAGGCCACCACTTCAAGAACTCTGTAGCACCGCCTACATACCTCGCTCTG
CTAATCCTGTTACCAGTGGCTGCTGCCAGTGGCGATAAGTCGTGTCTTACCGGGTTGGACTCAAGACGAT
AGTTACCGGATAAGGCGCAGCGGTCGGGCTGAACGGGGGGTTCGTGCACACAGCCCAGCTTGGAGCGAAC
GACCTACACCGAACTGAGATACCTACAGCGTGAGCTATGAGAAAGCGCCACGCTTCCCGAAGGGAGAAAG
GCGGACAGGTATCCGGTAAGCGGCAGGGTCGGAACAGGAGAGCGCACGAGGGAGCTTCCAGGGGGAAACG
CCTGGTATCTTTATAGTCCTGTCGGGTTTCGCCACCTCTGACTTGAGCGTCGATTTTTGTGATGCTCGTC
AGGGGGGCGGAGCCTATGGAAAAACGCCAGCAACGCGGCCTTTTTACGGTTCCTGGCCTTTTGCTGGCCT
TTTGCTCACATGTTCTTTCCTGCGTTATCCCCTGATTCTGTGGATAACCGTATTACCGCCTTTGAGTGAG
CTGATACCGCTCGCCGCAGCCGAACGACCGAGCGCAGCGAGTCAGTGAGCGAGGAAGCGGAAGAGCGCCC
AATACGCAAACCGCCTCTCCCCGCGCGTTGGCCGATT
